Addgene plasmid #197611: SUMO_TwinStrep_Csx30
Purpose: For protein purification of Csx30
Depositing lab: Feng Zhang. Depositing organization: Broad Institute. Publication: RNA-activated protein cleavage with a CRISPR-associated endopeptidase. Strecker J, Demircioglu FE, Li D, Faure G, Wilkinson ME, Gootenberg JS, Abudayyeh OO, Nishimasu H, Macrae RK, Zhang F. Science. 2022 Nov 25;378(6622):874-881. doi: 10.1126/science.add7450. Epub 2022 Nov 3. PubMed 36423276.
Backbone
  Vector backbone: pUC
  Vector type: Bacterial Expression
Growth in bacteria
  Bacterial resistance: Ampicillin, 100 μg/mL
  Growth temperature: 37°C
  Growth strain: DH5alpha
  Copy number: Low Copy
Gene/Insert
  Gene/Insert name: SUMO_TwinStrep_Csx30
Terms and licenses: Academic/Nonprofit Terms; Industry Terms: Not Available to Industry
How to cite: SUMO_TwinStrep_Csx30 was a gift from Feng Zhang (Addgene plasmid # 197611 ; http://n2t.net/addgene:197611 ; RRID:Addgene_197611)
