[The description below was written by a language model from this plasmid's Addgene catalogue record and pLannotate feature annotations shown in this document.]
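Description:
SUMO_TwinStrep_Csx30 is a 7.8 kb bacterial expression plasmid built to produce the CRISPR-associated protein Csx30 in E. coli for purification. The catalogue lists the backbone as pUC, but the annotated features look more like a pBR322/pET-style T7 expression vector. It has a ColE1/pMB1-family origin together with the rop gene and the bom mobility region, which fits the recorded low copy number. Several disrupted fragments of the tetracycline resistance gene and its promoter are also present as apparent backbone remnants. Selection is by ampicillin through the bla (AmpR) gene under its own promoter.

The expression cassette consists of a T7 promoter followed directly by a lac operator, the phage T7 gene 10 ribosome binding site, the tagged open reading frame and a T7 terminator. A lacI gene with its own promoter sits on the same plasmid, so transcription is repressed until IPTG is added, and expression requires a host that supplies T7 RNA polymerase. At the N-terminal end of the reading frame the annotation detects a short match to a His-containing composite tag, a thrombin cleavage site and a truncated yeast SMT3 (SUMO) domain. SUMO is a fusion partner that typically aids solubility and can be removed by a SUMO-specific protease.

The Twin-Strep affinity tag named in the construct and the Csx30 coding sequence are not annotated. They presumably lie in the unannotated stretches, with Csx30 in the roughly 1.7 kb gap between SUMO and the terminator. The record does not state the source organism of Csx30. The associated publication concerns RNA-activated protein cleavage by a CRISPR-associated endopeptidase.
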