Features (pLannotate 1.2.2; 21 found; start..end, strand, type, name):
    403..542     -  misc_feature   bom: basis of mobility region from pBR322
    644..835     -  CDS            rop: Rop protein, which maintains plasmids at low copy number; rop
    852..1232    +  CDS            YPB1_ECOLX: Protein predicted: Swiss-Prot protein existence level 4. From Escherichia coli.
   1474..2098    -  CDS            TcR (fragment): tetracycline efflux protein; tet; confers resistance to tetracycline
   2113..2134    -  protein_bind   CAP binding site: CAP binding activates transcription in the presence of cAMP. E. coli catabolite activator protein
   2147..3229    -  CDS            lacI: lac repressor; lacI; The lac repressor binds to the lac operator to inhibit transcription in E. coli. This inhibition can be relieved by adding lactose or isopropyl-β-D-thiogalactopyranoside (IPTG).
   3230..3307    -  promoter       lacI promoter: lacI
   3315..3594    -  CDS            TcR (fragment): tetracycline efflux protein; tet; confers resistance to tetracycline
   3616..3634    +  promoter       T7 promoter: promoter for bacteriophage T7 RNA polymerase
   3635..3659    +  protein_bind   lac operator: The lac repressor binds to the lac operator to inhibit transcription in E. coli. This inhibition can be relieved by adding lactose or isopropyl-β-D-thiogalactopyranoside (IPTG). lac repressor encoded by lacI
   3674..3696    +  RBS            RBS: efficient ribosome binding site from bacteriophage T7 gene 10 (Olins and Rangwala, 1989)
   3715..3731    +  CDS            capTEV™ (fragment): composite tag for in vivo biotinylation, TEV protease cleavage, and 6xHis tagging
   3742..3759    +  CDS            thrombin site: thrombin recognition and cleavage site
   3856..4148    +  CDS            SUMO (fragment): cleavable ubiquitin-like protein tag; S. cerevisiae SMT3 (truncated)
   5866..5903    +  CDS            SET1 (fragment): solubility-enhancement tag derived from T7 phage gene 10B
   5911..5958    +  terminator     T7 terminator: transcription terminator for bacteriophage T7 RNA polymerase
   5981..6085    -  CDS            TcR (fragment): tetracycline efflux protein; tet; confers resistance to tetracycline
   6133..6161    -  promoter       tet promoter: E. coli promoter for tetracycline efflux protein gene
   6274..6378    +  promoter       AmpR promoter: bla
   6379..7239    +  CDS            AmpR: β-lactamase; bla; confers resistance to ampicillin, carbenicillin, and related antibiotics
   7410..217     +  rep_origin     ori (across the origin): high-copy-number ColE1/pMB1/pBR322/pUC origin of replication
>Addgene plasmid #197611 | SUMO_TwinStrep_Csx30 | addgene full sequence | sequence record 394539 | Addgene NGS Result
GAGATACCTACAGCGTGAGCTATGAGAAAGCGCCACGCTTCCCGAAGGGAGAAAGGCGGACAGGTATCCG
GTAAGCGGCAGGGTCGGAACAGGAGAGCGCACGAGGGAGCTTCCAGGGGGAAACGCCTGGTATCTTTATA
GTCCTGTCGGGTTTCGCCACCTCTGACTTGAGCGTCGATTTTTGTGATGCTCGTCAGGGGGGCGGAGCCT
ATGGAAAAACGCCAGCAACGCGGCCTTTTTACGGTTCCTGGCCTTTTGCTGGCCTTTTGCTCACATGTTC
TTTCCTGCGTTATCCCCTGATTCTGTGGATAACCGTATTACCGCCTTTGAGTGAGCTGATACCGCTCGCC
GCAGCCGAACGACCGAGCGCAGCGAGTCAGTGAGCGAGGAAGCGGAAGAGCGCCTGATGCGGTATTTTCT
CCTTACGCATCTGTGCGGTATTTCACACCGCAATGGTGCACTCTCAGTACAATCTGCTCTGATGCCGCAT
AGTTAAGCCAGTATACACTCCGCTATCGCTACGTGACTGGGTCATGGCTGCGCCCCGACACCCGCCAACA
CCCGCTGACGCGCCCTGACGGGCTTGTCTGCTCCCGGCATCCGCTTACAGACAAGCTGTGACCGTCTCCG
GGAGCTGCATGTGTCAGAGGTTTTCACCGTCATCACCGAAACGCGCGAGGCAGCTGCGGTAAAGCTCATC
AGCGTGGTCGTGAAGCGATTCACAGATGTCTGCCTGTTCATCCGCGTCCAGCTCGTTGAGTTTCTCCAGA
AGCGTTAATGTCTGGCTTCTGATAAAGCGGGCCATGTTAAGGGCGGTTTTTTCCTGTTTGGTCACTGATG
CCTCCGTGTAAGGGGGATTTCTGTTCATGGGGGTAATGATACCGATGAAACGAGAGAGGATGCTCACGAT
ACGGGTTACTGATGATGAACATGCCCGGTTACTGGAACGTTGTGAGGGTAAACAACTGGCGGTATGGATG
CGGCGGGACCAGAGAAAAATCACTCAGGGTCAATGCCAGCGCTTCGTTAATACAGATGTAGGTGTTCCAC
AGGGTAGCCAGCAGCATCCTGCGATGCAGATCCGGAACATAATGGTGCAGGGCGCTGACTTCCGCGTTTC
CAGACTTTACGAAACACGGAAACCGAAGACCATTCATGTTGTTGCTCAGGTCGCAGACGTTTTGCAGCAG
CAGTCGCTTCACGTTCGCTCGCGTATCGGTGATTCATTCTGCTAACCAGTAAGGCAACCCCGCCAGCCTA
GCCGGGTCCTCAACGACAGGAGCACGATCATGCGCACCCGTGGCCAGGACCCAACGCTGCCCGAGATGCG
CCGCGTGCGGCTGCTGGAGATGGCGGACGCGATGGATATGTTCTGCCAAGGGTTGGTTTGCGCATTCACA
GTTCTCCGCAAGAATTGATTGGCTCCAATTCTTGGAGTGGTGAATCCGTTAGCGAGGTGCCGCCGGCTTC
CATTCAGGTCGAGGTGGCCCGGCTCCATGCACCGCGACGCAACGCGGGGAGGCAGACAAGGTATAGGGCG
GCGCCTACAATCCATGCCAACCCGTTCCATGTGCTCGCCGAGGCGGCATAAATCGCCGTGACGATCAGCG
GTCCAATGATCGAAGTTAGGCTGGTAAGAGCCGCGAGCGATCCTTGAAGCTGTCCCTGATGGTCGTCATC
TACCTGCCTGGACAGCATGGCCTGCAACGCGGGCATCCCGATGCCGCCGGAAGCGAGAAGAATCATAATG
GGGAAGGCCATCCAGCCTCGCGTCGCGAACGCCAGCAAGACGTAGCCCAGCGCGTCGGCCGCCATGCCGG
CGATAATGGCCTGCTTCTCGCCGAAACGTTTGGTGGCGGGACCAGTGACGAAGGCTTGAGCGAGGGCGTG
CAAGATTCCGAATACCGCAAGCGACAGGCCGATCATCGTCGCGCTCCAGCGAAAGCGGTCCTCGCCGAAA
ATGACCCAGAGCGCTGCCGGCACCTGTCCTACGAGTTGCATGATAAAGAAGACAGTCATAAGTGCGGCGA
CGATAGTCATGCCCCGCGCCCACCGGAAGGAGCTGACTGGGTTGAAGGCTCTCAAGGGCATCGGTCGAGA
TCCCGGTGCCTAATGAGTGAGCTAACTTACATTAATTGCGTTGCGCTCACTGCCCGCTTTCCAGTCGGGA
AACCTGTCGTGCCAGCTGCATTAATGAATCGGCCAACGCGCGGGGAGAGGCGGTTTGCGTATTGGGCGCC
AGGGTGGTTTTTCTTTTCACCAGTGAGACGGGCAACAGCTGATTGCCCTTCACCGCCTGGCCCTGAGAGA
GTTGCAGCAAGCGGTCCACGCTGGTTTGCCCCAGCAGGCGAAAATCCTGTTTGATGGTGGTTAACGGCGG
GATATAACATGAGCTGTCTTCGGTATCGTCGTATCCCACTACCGAGATATCCGCACCAACGCGCAGCCCG
GACTCGGTAATGGCGCGCATTGCGCCCAGCGCCATCTGATCGTTGGCAACCAGCATCGCAGTGGGAACGA
TGCCCTCATTCAGCATTTGCATGGTTTGTTGAAAACCGGACATGGCACTCCAGTCGCCTTCCCGTTCCGC
TATCGGCTGAATTTGATTGCGAGTGAGATATTTATGCCAGCCAGCCAGACGCAGACGCGCCGAGACAGAA
CTTAATGGGCCCGCTAACAGCGCGATTTGCTGGTGACCCAATGCGACCAGATGCTCCACGCCCAGTCGCG
TACCGTCTTCATGGGAGAAAATAATACTGTTGATGGGTGTCTGGTCAGAGACATCAAGAAATAACGCCGG
AACATTAGTGCAGGCAGCTTCCACAGCAATGGCATCCTGGTCATCCAGCGGATAGTTAATGATCAGCCCA
CTGACGCGTTGCGCGAGAAGATTGTGCACCGCCGCTTTACAGGCTTCGACGCCGCTTCGTTCTACCATCG
ACACCACCACGCTGGCACCCAGTTGATCGGCGCGAGATTTAATCGCCGCGACAATTTGCGACGGCGCGTG
CAGGGCCAGACTGGAGGTGGCAACGCCAATCAGCAACGACTGTTTGCCCGCCAGTTGTTGTGCCACGCGG
TTGGGAATGTAATTCAGCTCCGCCATCGCCGCTTCCACTTTTTCCCGCGTTTTCGCAGAAACGTGGCTGG
CCTGGTTCACCACGCGGGAAACGGTCTGATAAGAGACACCGGCATACTCTGCGACATCGTATAACGTTAC
TGGTTTCACATTCACCACCCTGAATTGACTCTCTTCCGGGCGCTATCATGCCATACCGCGAAAGGTTTTG
CGCCATTCGATGGTGTCCGGGATCTCGACGCTCTCCCTTATGCGACTCCTGCATTAGGAAGCAGCCCAGT
AGTAGGTTGAGGCCGTTGAGCACCGCCGCCGCAAGGAATGGTGCATGCAAGGAGATGGCGCCCAACAGTC
CCCCGGCCACGGGGCCTGCCACCATACCCACGCCGAAACAAGCGCTCATGAGCCCGAAGTGGCGAGCCCG
ATCTTCCCCATCGGTGATGTCGGCGATATAGGCGCCAGCAACCGCACCTGTGGCGCCGGTGATGCCGGCC
ACGATGCGTCCGGCGTAGAGGATCGAGATCTCGATCCCGCGAAATTAATACGACTCACTATAGGGGAATT
GTGAGCGGATAACAATTCCCCTCTAGAAATAATTTTGTTTAACTTTAAGAAGGAGATATACCATGGGCAG
CAGCCATCATCATCATCATCACAGCAGCGGCCTGGTGCCGCGCGGCAGCCATATGGCTAGCTGGAGCCAT
CCGCAGTTTGAAAAAGGTGGTGGTAGCGGTGGTGGTTCAGGTGGTAGTGCATGGTCACACCCTCAGTTTG
AGAAAATGTCGGACTCAGAAGTCAATCAAGAAGCTAAGCCAGAGGTCAAGCCAGAAGTCAAGCCTGAGAC
TCACATCAATTTAAAGGTGTCCGATGGATCTTCAGAGATCTTCTTCAAGATCAAAAAGACCACTCCTTTA
AGAAGGCTGATGGAAGCGTTCGCTAAAAGACAGGGTAAGGAAATGGACTCCTTAAGATTCTTGTACGACG
GTATTAGAATCCAAGCTGATCAGACCCCTGAAGATTTGGACATGGAGGATAACGATATTATTGAGGCTCA
CAGAGAACAGATTGGTGGATCCAATACCACAACATATAACACTACGACTGATGCTTTGCTGGAGTGGGGT
AAGGTGTACTTCCAGAAAGAAGATTTCTCCGAGTTTCTGGACAATTTGGAGGCGTACATCAGCGATGCGG
GCGACAGCCTCAAGGACGAGCTTGAGTCTGGTGTTGAAAAGCTGGTTCTGGGTATTAAAAGCGCGGAGGC
GGTTATCTTCGGCGAAGCGGTGATCGGCACCACCCCGGAAAACGAAGCATGGTATGACGCCGAAGAGTCG
TTCCTGACCCTGGACTGCGCAGTGTGGCTGTCACAGGCATTGGACCGTGTCGTGCGTCGTCAGGACGCGA
GCTTGGCGGATTCGCTGATCGCGCGGCTGGATGAGGCCATTAACCGCGTGGCTGAAAAACTGTACGCGGA
CAACCTGTCCCCGCTGCGCTTTTCCAGCTTGAACGAGATCCGTCGTAGCGCGCTGGAAGCTACCGATGAG
AAATACCATTATCTGTTCCCGTGGCATGGTGCAGCGTGCGATGTTGATGAGAACATTCTTCTGATCTTAA
CCGAAGAGTACCACCTGATAGGCGCGGATAAAGCGGGTGCAAATCTGAGCGAAGAACTGCGTGGTGACCT
GCCGTTTATCTTTGCAGAACTGGAGCGTGACGAGGTGCTGCGCGCATATGTTGAAAAGGAGAACGCGCTG
TCTCTGGCTTTGGAGAATACCATGCGTGAACATTGGGCATTTGGCCTGCTAGAGGCGGCTAGAGATGAGG
GCTATAATCACCCGTATCCGGCTGATGTGGGTATGCGTATTCATCAGGTTGCCCGCGCGGTTTTTTCGCA
AACGAACCTGTCCCCGGCGGAACGCCTGGCTGTAGCCATCGCTGGAGCGTGCTTCACCCCGGAAATCAGC
GAGGACCGTCGTTTGGAGATCCTCTTGGACTGTGAAGAACGTGTCTGTGAAATTGAAGCACCGACTGGTG
ACGACACGAGCGTACGTGTTATCAAGGATCTGAAGGCCCTGGCTGATCATCGTGTCCGCCACGAAATCCC
AGCCGAGTCCCTCGTGAGCCTGTGGTTTGAACAGATTGAAGCCGCAGGCACGGACTTCGATACCAAAACC
CCTATGGATGAGCTTGTGCTGCGTATGCTGTCCGATAACGTGATCACCCTGTCGGTGGATCGTAAAGCCG
CGAGCCAAACCGAGACAGACGACGTTAAGCCGCAGAAAGGTAAAATCATCCCGTTCCCGGTTCCGGATAT
CGCGAACGATGAGGTGGAGTACCAGAAAGCTGTGGGTATGAAAAAGGACAAAAAGGCCGCGAACGACTCC
AAAGTGAAGTTTCCGGGTCTGTTGGAGATCCAAGGTTGCCGTGATGGCGATAAGGCGATTCTATTGGAGG
ACACTGACGACGCAGCCGCGAACCACCGCAAACTATTTAGTATTCTGAAGGCGGGTAAGCTGAACAGCGC
GTTCTTCATCCAATCTGACGACGGCGAGTGGGTTGAATCTGAGAGTAAGCCGACCATGGAAGACAATCGT
ATTATTTTGCACGATAGCCACCACAGCAGCTTCGTTTGGATTCTCGACACGGGTAGCATGCAGCTGCGCC
AAAGCGTTAAGTGCGTTAAGGATGCGCTGAATAAAAAGACGGGCTCTGCGAAAAAATTGAAGCCAAAAAC
CATGATCGTGTGGGTCACCATTCCGCAAGAAGGCTAATGAGCGGCCGCACTCGAGGCCCGAAAGGAAGCT
GAGTTGGCTGCTGCCACCGCTGAGCAATAACTAGCATAACCCCTTGGGGCCTCTAAACGGGTCTTGAGGG
GTTTTTTGCTGAAAGGAGGAACTATATCCGGATATCCCGCAAGAGGCCCGGCAGTACCGGCATAACCAAG
CCTATGCCTACAGCATCCAGGGTGACGGTGCCGAGGATGACGATGAGCGCATTGTTAGATTTCATACACG
GTGCCTGACTGCGTTAGCAATTTAACTGTGATAAACTACCGCATTAAAGCTTATCGATGATAAGCTGTCA
AACATGAGAATTCTTGAAGACGAAAGGGCCTCGTGATACGCCTATTTTTATAGGTTAATGTCATGATAAT
AATGGTTTCTTAGACGTCAGGTGGCACTTTTCGGGGAAATGTGCGCGGAACCCCTATTTGTTTATTTTTC
TAAATACATTCAAATATGTATCCGCTCATGAGACAATAACCCTGATAAATGCTTCAATAATATTGAAAAA
GGAAGAGTATGAGTATTCAACATTTCCGTGTCGCCCTTATTCCCTTTTTTGCGGCATTTTGCCTTCCTGT
TTTTGCTCACCCAGAAACGCTGGTGAAAGTAAAAGATGCTGAAGATCAGTTGGGTGCACGAGTGGGTTAC
ATCGAACTGGATCTCAACAGCGGTAAGATCCTTGAGAGTTTTCGCCCCGAAGAACGTTTTCCAATGATGA
GCACTTTTAAAGTTCTGCTATGTGGCGCGGTATTATCCCGTGTTGACGCCGGGCAAGAGCAACTCGGTCG
CCGCATACACTATTCTCAGAATGACTTGGTTGAGTACTCACCAGTCACAGAAAAGCATCTTACGGATGGC
ATGACAGTAAGAGAATTATGCAGTGCTGCCATAACCATGAGTGATAACACTGCGGCCAACTTACTTCTGA
CAACGATCGGAGGACCGAAGGAGCTAACCGCTTTTTTGCACAACATGGGGGATCATGTAACTCGCCTTGA
TCGTTGGGAACCGGAGCTGAATGAAGCCATACCAAACGACGAGCGTGACACCACGATGCCTGCAGCAATG
GCAACAACGTTGCGCAAACTATTAACTGGCGAACTACTTACTCTAGCTTCCCGGCAACAATTAATAGACT
GGATGGAGGCGGATAAAGTTGCAGGACCACTTCTGCGCTCGGCCCTTCCGGCTGGCTGGTTTATTGCTGA
TAAATCTGGAGCCGGTGAGCGTGGGTCTCGCGGTATCATTGCAGCACTGGGGCCAGATGGTAAGCCCTCC
CGTATCGTAGTTATCTACACGACGGGGAGTCAGGCAACTATGGATGAACGAAATAGACAGATCGCTGAGA
TAGGTGCCTCACTGATTAAGCATTGGTAACTGTCAGACCAAGTTTACTCATATATACTTTAGATTGATTT
AAAACTTCATTTTTAATTTAAAAGGATCTAGGTGAAGATCCTTTTTGATAATCTCATGACCAAAATCCCT
TAACGTGAGTTTTCGTTCCACTGAGCGTCAGACCCCGTAGAAAAGATCAAAGGATCTTCTTGAGATCCTT
TTTTTCTGCGCGTAATCTGCTGCTTGCAAACAAAAAAACCACCGCTACCAGCGGTGGTTTGTTTGCCGGA
TCAAGAGCTACCAACTCTTTTTCCGAAGGTAACTGGCTTCAGCAGAGCGCAGATACCAAATACTGTCCTT
CTAGTGTAGCCGTAGTTAGGCCACCACTTCAAGAACTCTGTAGCACCGCCTACATACCTCGCTCTGCTAA
TCCTGTTACCAGTGGCTGCTGCCAGTGGCGATAAGTCGTGTCTTACCGGGTTGGACTCAAGACGATAGTT
ACCGGATAAGGCGCAGCGGTCGGGCTGAACGGGGGGTTCGTGCACACAGCCCAGCTTGGAGCGAACGACC
TACACCGAACT
